Addgene plasmid #77409: PFKL gRNA (BRDN0001149194)
Purpose: 3rd generation lentiviral gRNA plasmid targeting human PFKL
Depositing lab: John Doench & David Root. Depositing organization: Broad Institute. Publication: Optimized sgRNA design to maximize activity and minimize off-target effects of CRISPR-Cas9. Doench JG, Fusi N, Sullender M, Hegde M, Vaimberg EW, Donovan KF, Smith I, Tothova Z, Wilen C, Orchard R, Virgin HW, Listgarten J, Root DE. Nat Biotechnol. 2016 Jan 18. doi: 10.1038/nbt.3437. PubMed 26780180.
Backbone
  Vector backbone: lentiGuide-Puro
  Backbone manufacturer: Zhang Lab (Addgene plasmid # 52963)
  Vector type: Mammalian Expression, Lentiviral, CRISPR
  Selectable markers: Puromycin
Growth in bacteria
  Bacterial resistance: Ampicillin, 100 μg/mL
  Growth temperature: 37°C
  Growth strain: DH5alpha
  Copy number: High Copy
Gene/Insert
  Gene/Insert name: PFKL (alt names: PFKL; NM_001002021.2)
  gRNA/shRNA sequence: ACAGTATACGTGGTGCACGA
  Species: H. sapiens (human)
  Entrez Gene: PFKL (a.k.a. ATP-PFK, PFK-B, PFK-L)
  Promoter: hU6
  Cloning method: Unknown
  Sequencing primers: 5′ U6-F; 3′ pS2-R
Terms and licenses: Academic/Nonprofit Terms; Industry Terms: Not Available to Industry
Depositor comments: The gRNA was designed to target the following Genbank reference sequence(s): NM_001002021.2,NM_002626.5. Note that this plasmid does NOT contain Cas9. It should be used in conjunction with lentiCas9-Blast (Addgene #52962) or otherwise with cell lines already expressing Cas9. Browse the full kinome gRNA library at http://www.addgene.org/pooled-library/broadgpp-human-kinome/ or visit http://www.broadinstitute.org/rnai/public/ for detailed protocols and information.
How to cite: PFKL gRNA (BRDN0001149194) was a gift from John Doench & David Root (Addgene plasmid # 77409 ; http://n2t.net/addgene:77409 ; RRID:Addgene_77409)
