[The description below was written by a language model from this plasmid's Addgene catalogue record and pLannotate feature annotations shown in this document.]
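Description:
PFKL gRNA (BRDN0001149194) is a third-generation lentiviral CRISPR guide plasmid built on the lentiGuide-Puro backbone, carrying a single guide RNA against human PFKL, the liver-type phosphofructokinase gene. It is about 8.3 kb and is propagated in E. coli at high copy from a ColE1/pUC-type origin with ampicillin selection through β-lactamase. The bacterial portion also retains an f1 origin, lac regulatory remnants, and T3 and T7 promoters. An SV40 origin and poly(A) signal lie just outside the 3' LTR.

The viral genome is transcribed from an RSV promoter fused to a truncated HIV-1 5' LTR, which makes packaging Tat-independent. It includes the Ψ packaging signal with a gag fragment, the Rev response element, a central polypurine tract, and a self-inactivating ΔU3 3' LTR. Two expression units sit between the LTRs. A human U6 RNA polymerase III promoter drives the PFKL-specific spacer joined to the Streptococcus pyogenes Cas9 guide scaffold. Downstream, the EF-1α core promoter with its intron A drives puromycin N-acetyltransferase, followed by a WPRE to boost transcript expression, so transduced mammalian cells can be selected with puromycin.

The plasmid does not encode Cas9, so it has to be used with a separate Cas9 lentivector or in cells that already express the nuclease. The guide was designed against two PFKL reference transcripts and belongs to a human kinome guide collection developed with optimized sgRNA design rules. It is suited to PFKL knockout experiments in human cells. The record does not state the cloning method.
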