Features (pLannotate 1.2.2; 29 found; start..end, strand, type, name):
     14..80      +  CDS            small t antigen (fragment): SV40 (simian virus 40) small t antigen
    106..317     +  promoter       EF-1α core promoter: core promoter for human elongation factor EF-1α
    318..1256    +  intron         EF-1α intron A: intron upstream of the start codon of human EF-1α
   1278..1877    +  CDS            PuroR (fragment): puromycin N-acetyltransferase; pac from Streptomyces; confers resistance to puromycin
   1893..2481    +  misc_feature   WPRE: woodchuck hepatitis virus posttranscriptional regulatory element
   2532..2551    +  misc_feature   cPPT/CTS (fragment): central polypurine tract and central termination sequence of HIV-1
   2553..2786    +  LTR            3' LTR (ΔU3): self-inactivating 3' long terminal repeat (LTR) from HIV-1
   2864..2985    +  polyA_signal   SV40 poly(A) signal: SV40 polyadenylation signal
   3025..3160    +  rep_origin     SV40 ori: SV40 origin of replication
   3181..3199    -  promoter       T7 promoter: promoter for bacteriophage T7 RNA polymerase
   3207..3362    +  CDS            lacZα (fragment): LacZα fragment of β-galactosidase; lacZ fragment
   3367..3795    +  rep_origin     f1 ori (sequence partly withheld): f1 bacteriophage origin of replication; arrow indicates direction of (+) strand synthesis
   3848..3952    +  promoter       AmpR promoter: bla
   3953..4813    +  CDS            AmpR: β-lactamase; bla; confers resistance to ampicillin, carbenicillin, and related antibiotics
   4984..5572    +  rep_origin     ori: high-copy-number ColE1/pMB1/pBR322/pUC origin of replication
   5755..5847    +  CDS            lacI (fragment): lac repressor; lacI; The lac repressor binds to the lac operator to inhibit transcription in E. coli. This inhibition can be relieved by adding lactose or isopropyl-β-D-thiogalactopyranoside (IPTG).
   5860..5881    +  protein_bind   CAP binding site: CAP binding activates transcription in the presence of cAMP. E. coli catabolite activator protein
   5896..5926    +  promoter       lac promoter: promoter for the E. coli lac operon
   5934..5950    +  protein_bind   lac operator: The lac repressor binds to the lac operator to inhibit transcription in E. coli. This inhibition can be relieved by adding lactose or isopropyl-β-D-thiogalactopyranoside (IPTG). lac repressor encoded by lacI
   5995..6013    +  promoter       T3 promoter: promoter for bacteriophage T3 RNA polymerase
   6041..6267    +  promoter       RSV promoter: Rous sarcoma virus enhancer/promoter
   6268..6448    +  LTR            5' LTR (truncated): truncated 5' long terminal repeat (LTR) from HIV-1
   6495..6620    +  misc_feature   HIV-1 Ψ: packaging signal of human immunodeficiency virus type 1
   6604..6967    +  CDS            HIV-1 gag (fragment): gag protein from human immunodeficiency virus 1; gag
   7113..7346    +  misc_feature   RRE: The Rev response element (RRE) of HIV-1 allows for Rev-dependent mRNA export from the nucleus to the cytoplasm.
   7723..7749    +  CDS            Rev (fragment): human immunodeficiency virus 1 (HIV-1) Rev protein; rev; enhances nuclear export of unspliced and incompletely spliced viral mRNAs
   7753..7993    +  promoter       U6 promoter: RNA polymerase III promoter for human U6 snRNA
   8023..8098    +  misc_RNA       gRNA scaffold: guide RNA scaffold for the Streptococcus pyogenes CRISPR/Cas9 system
   8154..8271    +  misc_feature   cPPT/CTS: central polypurine tract and central termination sequence of HIV-1
>Addgene plasmid #77409 | PFKL gRNA (BRDN0001149194) | addgene full sequence | sequence record 187706 | Addgene Assembled Sequence
CCCGGGTGCAAAGATGGATAAAGTTTTAAACAGAGAGGAATCTTTGCAGCTAATGGACCTTCTAGGTCTT
GAAAGGAGTGGGAATTGGCTCCGGTGCCCGTCAGTGGGCAGAGCGCACATCGCCCACAGTCCCCGAGAAG
TTGGGGGGAGGGGTCGGCAATTGATCCGGTGCCTAGAGAAGGTGGCGCGGGGTAAACTGGGAAAGTGATG
TCGTGTACTGGCTCCGCCTTTTTCCCGAGGGTGGGGGAGAACCGTATATAAGTGCAGTAGTCGCCGTGAA
CGTTCTTTTTCGCAACGGGTTTGCCGCCAGAACACAGGTAAGTGCCGTGTGTGGTTCCCGCGGGCCTGGC
CTCTTTACGGGTTATGGCCCTTGCGTGCCTTGAATTACTTCCACCTGGCTGCAGTACGTGATTCTTGATC
CCGAGCTTCGGGTTGGAAGTGGGTGGGAGAGTTCGAGGCCTTGCGCTTAAGGAGCCCCTTCGCCTCGTGC
TTGAGTTGAGGCCTGGCCTGGGCGCTGGGGCCGCCGCGTGCGAATCTGGTGGCACCTTCGCGCCTGTCTC
GCTGCTTTCGATAAGTCTCTAGCCATTTAAAATTTTTGATGACCTGCTGCGACGCTTTTTTTCTGGCAAG
ATAGTCTTGTAAATGCGGGCCAAGATCTGCACACTGGTATTTCGGTTTTTGGGGCCGCGGGCGGCGACGG
GGCCCGTGCGTCCCAGCGCACATGTTCGGCGAGGCGGGGCCTGCGAGCGCGGCCACCGAGAATCGGACGG
GGGTAGTCTCAAGCTGGCCGGCCTGCTCTGGTGCCTGGCCTCGCGCCGCCGTGTATCGCCCCGCCCTGGG
CGGCAAGGCTGGCCCGGTCGGCACCAGTTGCGTGAGCGGAAAGATGGCCGCTTCCCGGCCCTGCTGCAGG
GAGCTCAAAATGGAGGACGCGGCGCTCGGGAGAGCGGGCGGGTGAGTCACCCACACAAAGGAAAAGGGCC
TTTCCGTCCTCAGCCGTCGCTTCATGTGACTCCACGGAGTACCGGGCGCCGTCCAGGCACCTCGATTAGT
TCTCGAGCTTTTGGAGTACGTCGTCTTTAGGTTGGGGGGAGGGGTTTTATGCGATGGAGTTTCCCCACAC
TGAGTGGGTGGAGACTGAAGTTAGGCCAGCTTGGCACTTGATGTAATTCTCCTTGGAATTTGCCCTTTTT
GAGTTTGGATCTTGGTTCATTCTCAAGCCTCAGACAGTGGTTCAAAGTTTTTTTCTTCCATTTCAGGTGT
CGTGACGTACGGCCACCATGACCGAGTACAAGCCCACGGTGCGCCTCGCCACCCGCGACGACGTCCCCAG
GGCCGTACGCACCCTCGCCGCCGCGTTCGCCGACTACCCCGCCACGCGCCACACCGTCGATCCGGACCGC
CACATCGAGCGGGTCACCGAGCTGCAAGAACTCTTCCTCACGCGCGTCGGGCTCGACATCGGCAAGGTGT
GGGTCGCGGACGACGGCGCCGCCGTGGCGGTCTGGACCACGCCGGAGAGCGTCGAAGCGGGGGCGGTGTT
CGCCGAGATCGGCCCGCGCATGGCCGAGTTGAGCGGTTCCCGGCTGGCCGCGCAGCAACAGATGGAAGGC
CTCCTGGCGCCGCACCGGCCCAAGGAGCCCGCGTGGTTCCTGGCCACCGTCGGAGTCTCGCCCGACCACC
AGGGCAAGGGTCTGGGCAGCGCCGTCGTGCTCCCCGGAGTGGAGGCGGCCGAGCGCGCCGGGGTGCCCGC
CTTCCTGGAGACCTCCGCGCCCCGCAACCTCCCCTTCTACGAGCGGCTCGGCTTCACCGTCACCGCCGAC
GTCGAGGTGCCCGAAGGACCGCGCACCTGGTGCATGACCCGCAAGCCCGGTGCCTGAACGCGTTAAGTCG
ACAATCAACCTCTGGATTACAAAATTTGTGAAAGATTGACTGGTATTCTTAACTATGTTGCTCCTTTTAC
GCTATGTGGATACGCTGCTTTAATGCCTTTGTATCATGCTATTGCTTCCCGTATGGCTTTCATTTTCTCC
TCCTTGTATAAATCCTGGTTGCTGTCTCTTTATGAGGAGTTGTGGCCCGTTGTCAGGCAACGTGGCGTGG
TGTGCACTGTGTTTGCTGACGCAACCCCCACTGGTTGGGGCATTGCCACCACCTGTCAGCTCCTTTCCGG
GACTTTCGCTTTCCCCCTCCCTATTGCCACGGCGGAACTCATCGCCGCCTGCCTTGCCCGCTGCTGGACA
GGGGCTCGGCTGTTGGGCACTGACAATTCCGTGGTGTTGTCGGGGAAATCATCGTCCTTTCCTTGGCTGC
TCGCCTGTGTTGCCACCTGGATTCTGCGCGGGACGTCCTTCTGCTACGTCCCTTCGGCCCTCAATCCAGC
GGACCTTCCTTCCCGCGGCCTGCTGCCGGCTCTGCGGCCTCTTCCGCGTCTTCGCCTTCGCCCTCAGACG
AGTCGGATCTCCCTTTGGGCCGCCTCCCCGCGTCGACTTTAAGACCAATGACTTACAAGGCAGCTGTAGA
TCTTAGCCACTTTTTAAAAGAAAAGGGGGGACTGGAAGGGCTAATTCACTCCCAACGAAGACAAGATCTG
CTTTTTGCTTGTACTGGGTCTCTCTGGTTAGACCAGATCTGAGCCTGGGAGCTCTCTGGCTAACTAGGGA
ACCCACTGCTTAAGCCTCAATAAAGCTTGCCTTGAGTGCTTCAAGTAGTGTGTGCCCGTCTGTTGTGTGA
CTCTGGTAACTAGAGATCCCTCAGACCCTTTTAGTCAGTGTGGAAAATCTCTAGCAGTACGTATAGTAGT
TCATGTCATCTTATTATTCAGTATTTATAACTTGCAAAGAAATGAATATCAGAGAGTGAGAGGAACTTGT
TTATTGCAGCTTATAATGGTTACAAATAAAGCAATAGCATCACAAATTTCACAAATAAAGCATTTTTTTC
ACTGCATTCTAGTTGTGGTTTGTCCAAACTCATCAATGTATCTTATCATGTCTGGCTCTAGCTATCCCGC
CCCTAACTCCGCCCATCCCGCCCCTAACTCCGCCCAGTTCCGCCCATTCTCCGCCCCATGGCTGACTAAT
TTTTTTTATTTATGCAGAGGCCGAGGCCGCCTCGGCCTCTGAGCTATTCCAGAAGTAGTGAGGAGGCTTT
TTTGGAGGCCTAGGGACGTACCCAATTCGCCCTATAGTGAGTCGTATTACGCGCGCTCACTGGCCGTCGT
TTTACAACGTCGTGACTGGGAAAACCCTGGCGTTACCCAACTTAATCGCCTTGCAGCACATCCCCCTTTC
GCCAGCTGGCGTAATAGCGAAGAGGCCCGCACCGATCGCCCTTCCCAACAGTTGCGCAGCCTGAATGGCG
AATGGG
[124 nt withheld, positions 3367-3490]
C
[91 nt withheld, positions 3492-3582]
A
[49 nt withheld, positions 3584-3632]
CCTTTGACGTTGGAGTCCACGTTCTTT
[37 nt withheld, positions 3660-3696]
ACCCTATCTCGGTCTATTCTTTTGATTTATAAGGGATTTTGCCGATTTCGGCCTATTGGTTAAAAAATGA
GCTGATTTAACAAAAATTTAACGCGAATTTTAACAAAATATTAACGCTTACAATTTAGGTGGCACTTTTC
GGGGAAATGTGCGCGGAACCCCTATTTGTTTATTTTTCTAAATACATTCAAATATGTATCCGCTCATGAG
ACAATAACCCTGATAAATGCTTCAATAATATTGAAAAAGGAAGAGTATGAGTATTCAACATTTCCGTGTC
GCCCTTATTCCCTTTTTTGCGGCATTTTGCCTTCCTGTTTTTGCTCACCCAGAAACGCTGGTGAAAGTAA
AAGATGCTGAAGATCAGTTGGGTGCACGAGTGGGTTACATCGAACTGGATCTCAACAGCGGTAAGATCCT
TGAGAGTTTTCGCCCCGAAGAACGTTTTCCAATGATGAGCACTTTTAAAGTTCTGCTATGTGGCGCGGTA
TTATCCCGTATTGACGCCGGGCAAGAGCAACTCGGTCGCCGCATACACTATTCTCAGAATGACTTGGTTG
AGTACTCACCAGTCACAGAAAAGCATCTTACGGATGGCATGACAGTAAGAGAATTATGCAGTGCTGCCAT
AACCATGAGTGATAACACTGCGGCCAACTTACTTCTGACAACGATCGGAGGACCGAAGGAGCTAACCGCT
TTTTTGCACAACATGGGGGATCATGTAACTCGCCTTGATCGTTGGGAACCGGAGCTGAATGAAGCCATAC
CAAACGACGAGCGTGACACCACGATGCCTGTAGCAATGGCAACAACGTTGCGCAAACTATTAACTGGCGA
ACTACTTACTCTAGCTTCCCGGCAACAATTAATAGACTGGATGGAGGCGGATAAAGTTGCAGGACCACTT
CTGCGCTCGGCCCTTCCGGCTGGCTGGTTTATTGCTGATAAATCTGGAGCCGGTGAGCGTGGGTCTCGCG
GTATCATTGCAGCACTGGGGCCAGATGGTAAGCCCTCCCGTATCGTAGTTATCTACACGACGGGGAGTCA
GGCAACTATGGATGAACGAAATAGACAGATCGCTGAGATAGGTGCCTCACTGATTAAGCATTGGTAACTG
TCAGACCAAGTTTACTCATATATACTTTAGATTGATTTAAAACTTCATTTTTAATTTAAAAGGATCTAGG
TGAAGATCCTTTTTGATAATCTCATGACCAAAATCCCTTAACGTGAGTTTTCGTTCCACTGAGCGTCAGA
CCCCGTAGAAAAGATCAAAGGATCTTCTTGAGATCCTTTTTTTCTGCGCGTAATCTGCTGCTTGCAAACA
AAAAAACCACCGCTACCAGCGGTGGTTTGTTTGCCGGATCAAGAGCTACCAACTCTTTTTCCGAAGGTAA
CTGGCTTCAGCAGAGCGCAGATACCAAATACTGTTCTTCTAGTGTAGCCGTAGTTAGGCCACCACTTCAA
GAACTCTGTAGCACCGCCTACATACCTCGCTCTGCTAATCCTGTTACCAGTGGCTGCTGCCAGTGGCGAT
AAGTCGTGTCTTACCGGGTTGGACTCAAGACGATAGTTACCGGATAAGGCGCAGCGGTCGGGCTGAACGG
GGGGTTCGTGCACACAGCCCAGCTTGGAGCGAACGACCTACACCGAACTGAGATACCTACAGCGTGAGCT
ATGAGAAAGCGCCACGCTTCCCGAAGGGAGAAAGGCGGACAGGTATCCGGTAAGCGGCAGGGTCGGAACA
GGAGAGCGCACGAGGGAGCTTCCAGGGGGAAACGCCTGGTATCTTTATAGTCCTGTCGGGTTTCGCCACC
TCTGACTTGAGCGTCGATTTTTGTGATGCTCGTCAGGGGGGCGGAGCCTATGGAAAAACGCCAGCAACGC
GGCCTTTTTACGGTTCCTGGCCTTTTGCTGGCCTTTTGCTCACATGTTCTTTCCTGCGTTATCCCCTGAT
TCTGTGGATAACCGTATTACCGCCTTTGAGTGAGCTGATACCGCTCGCCGCAGCCGAACGACCGAGCGCA
GCGAGTCAGTGAGCGAGGAAGCGGAAGAGCGCCCAATACGCAAACCGCCTCTCCCCGCGCGTTGGCCGAT
TCATTAATGCAGCTGGCACGACAGGTTTCCCGACTGGAAAGCGGGCAGTGAGCGCAACGCAATTAATGTG
AGTTAGCTCACTCATTAGGCACCCCAGGCTTTACACTTTATGCTTCCGGCTCGTATGTTGTGTGGAATTG
TGAGCGGATAACAATTTCACACAGGAAACAGCTATGACCATGATTACGCCAAGCGCGCAATTAACCCTCA
CTAAAGGGAACAAAAGCTGGAGCTGCAAGCTTAATGTAGTCTTATGCAATACTCTTGTAGTCTTGCAACA
TGGTAACGATGAGTTAGCAACATGCCTTACAAGGAGAGAAAAAGCACCGTGCATGCCGATTGGTGGAAGT
AAGGTGGTACGATCGTGCCTTATTAGGAAGGCAACAGACGGGTCTGACATGGATTGGACGAACCACTGAA
TTGCCGCATTGCAGAGATATTGTATTTAAGTGCCTAGCTCGATACATAAACGGGTCTCTCTGGTTAGACC
AGATCTGAGCCTGGGAGCTCTCTGGCTAACTAGGGAACCCACTGCTTAAGCCTCAATAAAGCTTGCCTTG
AGTGCTTCAAGTAGTGTGTGCCCGTCTGTTGTGTGACTCTGGTAACTAGAGATCCCTCAGACCCTTTTAG
TCAGTGTGGAAAATCTCTAGCAGTGGCGCCCGAACAGGGACTTGAAAGCGAAAGGGAAACCAGAGGAGCT
CTCTCGACGCAGGACTCGGCTTGCTGAAGCGCGCACGGCAAGAGGCGAGGGGCGGCGACTGGTGAGTACG
CCAAAAATTTTGACTAGCGGAGGCTAGAAGGAGAGAGATGGGTGCGAGAGCGTCAGTATTAAGCGGGGGA
GAATTAGATCGCGATGGGAAAAAATTCGGTTAAGGCCAGGGGGAAAGAAAAAATATAAATTAAAACATAT
AGTATGGGCAAGCAGGGAGCTAGAACGATTCGCAGTTAATCCTGGCCTGTTAGAAACATCAGAAGGCTGT
AGACAAATACTGGGACAGCTACAACCATCCCTTCAGACAGGATCAGAAGAACTTAGATCATTATATAATA
CAGTAGCAACCCTCTATTGTGTGCATCAAAGGATAGAGATAAAAGACACCAAGGAAGCTTTAGACAAGAT
AGAGGAAGAGCAAAACAAAAGTAAGACCACCGCACAGCAAGCGGCCGCTGATCTTCAGACCTGGAGGAGG
AGATATGAGGGACAATTGGAGAAGTGAATTATATAAATATAAAGTAGTAAAAATTGAACCATTAGGAGTA
GCACCCACCAAGGCAAAGAGAAGAGTGGTGCAGAGAGAAAAAAGAGCAGTGGGAATAGGAGCTTTGTTCC
TTGGGTTCTTGGGAGCAGCAGGAAGCACTATGGGCGCAGCGTCAATGACGCTGACGGTACAGGCCAGACA
ATTATTGTCTGGTATAGTGCAGCAGCAGAACAATTTGCTGAGGGCTATTGAGGCGCAACAGCATCTGTTG
CAACTCACAGTCTGGGGCATCAAGCAGCTCCAGGCAAGAATCCTGGCTGTGGAAAGATACCTAAAGGATC
AACAGCTCCTGGGGATTTGGGGTTGCTCTGGAAAACTCATTTGCACCACTGCTGTGCCTTGGAATGCTAG
TTGGAGTAATAAATCTCTGGAACAGATTTGGAATCACACGACCTGGATGGAGTGGGACAGAGAAATTAAC
AATTACACAAGCTTAATACACTCCTTAATTGAAGAATCGCAAAACCAGCAAGAAAAGAATGAACAAGAAT
TATTGGAATTAGATAAATGGGCAAGTTTGTGGAATTGGTTTAACATAACAAATTGGCTGTGGTATATAAA
ATTATTCATAATGATAGTAGGAGGCTTGGTAGGTTTAAGAATAGTTTTTGCTGTACTTTCTATAGTGAAT
AGAGTTAGGCAGGGATATTCACCATTATCGTTTCAGACCCACCTCCCAACCCCGAGGGGACCCAGAGAGG
GCCTATTTCCCATGATTCCTTCATATTTGCATATACGATACAAGGCTGTTAGAGAGATAATTAGAATTAA
TTTGACTGTAAACACAAAGATATTAGTACAAAATACGTGACGTAGAAAGTAATAATTTCTTGGGTAGTTT
GCAGTTTTAAAATTATGTTTTAAAATGGACTATCATATGCTTACCGTAACTTGAAAGTATTTCGATTTCT
TGGCTTTATATATCTTGTGGAAAGGACGAAACACCGACAGTATACGTGGTGCACGAGTTTTAGAGCTAGA
AATAGCAAGTTAAAATAAGGCTAGTCCGTTATCAACTTGAAAAAGTGGCACCGAGTCGGTGCTTTTTTAA
GCTTGGCGTAACTAGATCTTGAGACAAATGGCAGTATTCATCCACAATTTTAAAAGAAAAGGGGGGATTG
GGGGGTACAGTGCAGGGGAAAGAATAGTAGACATAATAGCAACAGACATACAAACTAAAGAATTACAAAA
ACAAATTACAAAAATTCAAAATTTTCGGGTTTATTACAGGGACAGCAGAGATCCACTTTGGCGCCGGCTC
GAGGGGG
