>Addgene plasmid #77409 | PFKL gRNA (BRDN0001149194) | depositor partial sequence | sequence record 144869 | Target Sequence
ACAGTATACGTGGTGCACGA
