>Addgene plasmid #77409 | PFKL gRNA (BRDN0001149194) | addgene partial sequence | sequence record 187705 | hU6-F
AGAAAGTAATAATTTCTTGGGTAGTTTGCAGTTTTAAAATTATGTTTTAAAATGGACTATCATATGCTTA
CCGTAACTTGAAAGTATTTCGATTTCTTGGCTTTATATATCTTGTGGAAAGGACGAAACACCGACAGTAT
ACGTGGTGCACGAGTTTTAGAGCTAGAAATAGCAAGTTAAAATAAGGCTAGTCCGTTATCAACTTGAAAA
AGTGGCACCGAGTCGGTGCTTTTTTAAGCTTGGCGTAACTAGATCTTGAGACAAATGGCAGTATTCATCC
ACAATTTTAAAAGAAAAGGGGGGATTGGGGGGTACAGTGCAGGGGAAAGAATAGTAGACATAATAGCAAC
AGACATACAAACTAAAGAATTACAAAAACAAATTACAAAAATTCAAAATTTTCGGGTTTATTACAGGGAC
AGCAGAGATCCACTTTGGCGCCGGCTCGAGGGGGCCCGGGTGCAAAGATGGATAAAGTTTTAAACAGAGA
GGAATCTTTGCAGCTAATGGACCTTCTAGGTCTTGAAAGGAGTGGGAATTGGCTCCGGTGCCCGTCAGTG
GGCAGAGCGC
